>Addgene plasmid #195853 | pAS3-lim-4P_gtACR2_SL2_eGFP(65C)_unc-54 3'UTR | addgene full sequence | sequence record 383741 | Addgene NGS Result
CCGCCTCCATCCAGTCTATTAATTGTTGCCGGGAAGCTAGAGTAAGTAGTTCGCCAGTTAATAGTTTGCG
CAACGTTGTTGCCATTGCTACAGGCATCGTGGTGTCACGCTCGTCGTTTGGTATGGCTTCATTCAGCTCC
GGTTCCCAACGATCAAGGCGAGTTACATGATCCCCCATGTTGTGCAAAAAAGCGGTTAGCTCCTTCGGTC
CTCCGATCGTTGTCAGAAGTAAGTTGGCCGCAGTGTTATCACTCATGGTTATGGCAGCACTGCATAATTC
TCTTACTGTCATGCCATCCGTAAGATGCTTTTCTGTGACTGGTGAGTACTCAACCAAGTCATTCTGAGAA
TAGTGTATGCGGCGACCGAGTTGCTCTTGCCCGGCGTCAATACGGGATAATACCGCGCCACATAGCAGAA
CTTTAAAAGTGCTCATCATTGGAAAACGTTCTTCGGGGCGAAAACTCTCAAGGATCTTACCGCTGTTGAG
ATCCAGTTCGATGTAACCCACTCGTGCACCCAACTGATCTTCAGCATCTTTTACTTTCACCAGCGTTTCT
GGGTGAGCAAAAACAGGAAGGCAAAATGCCGCAAAAAAGGGAATAAGGGCGACACGGAAATGTTGAATAC
TCATACTCTTCCTTTTTCAATATTATTGAAGCATTTATCAGGGTTATTGTCTCATGAGCGGATACATATT
TGAATGTATTTAGAAAAATAAACAAATAGGGGTTCCGCGCACATTTCCCCGAAAAGTGCCACCTAAATTG
TAAGCGTTAATATTTTGTTAAAATTCGCGTTAAATTTTTGTTAAATCAGCTCATTTTTTAACCAATAGGC
CGAAATCGGCAAAATCCCTTATAAATCAAAAGAATAGACCGAGATAGGGT
[37 nt withheld, positions 891-927]
AAAGAACGTGGACTCCAACGTCAAAGG
[49 nt withheld, positions 955-1003]
T
[91 nt withheld, positions 1005-1095]
G
[124 nt withheld, positions 1097-1220]
CCCATTCGCCATTCAGGCTGCGCAACTGTTGGGAAGGGCGATCGGTGCGGGCCTCTTCGCTATTACGCCA
GCTGGCGAAAGGGGGATGTGCTGCAAGGCGATTAAGTTGGGTAACGCCAGGGTTTTCCCAGTCACGACGT
TGTAAAACGACGGCCAGTGAGCGCGCGTAATACGACTCACTATAGGGCGAATTGGAGCTCCACCGCGGAC
TAGTGGATCCCCCGGGCTGCAGAAGCTTTGATTTAGAAATTGTAGTTTCCTAAGCCTAAATGTACATATT
ACTTTTGGGTTATGCCTGAGAATTACCAATGATTGTTTTGTTCAATAAGAATTATCATTTACAGAGAAAC
AAGATCCATTGCTTTTATCGATTCGAGTTGTGACTTTTTAGGATAAAATTTCCTTGAAAAACGTTACAGC
GACAGACATCATTTTCGACGTTGAATCTGAAATCGTCTGTAACTCAAGAAAAAATCGCTTCCACGAAAAT
AAATTTATATAAAGTTATTTTCATAAAATTAACTGGGACTTTTGGGTGATTTTGGGAGTTTTCGGCAAAC
CATCAAATCGCTAATTGACAAAATAACAAAAAAGGTATTTAAACGATTTTTAGATAAAATTCTTAAATTT
TAAAACAGTGAAACTAAAACGGGCTGGCATTTATCCTTGTAGCGACTCAACTTAATATTAGAACTTGACT
TCACAATTTAACAGACACGACGTCTGAGGAACTTTTTCGGTTGTTTGCATTTTTGATAGCTCACTGTTTT
ATGCCCATATACGTTTTATTTCTTATTTATCTCAAACCGTCTTCCCTCAAACTTGAATAAATCTTCACAA
GACTTTTTGGGAGTTTCTGGCGGACCATCAAATCGCTAATTGAATTCGCGCATTTTCGTGTTTTGAGTGC
GTCCGCATCCTTGCGAGGGGAAATACGATTTACATCGATCTCGAGATAATTCGATTCAAGCTGTTGCACA
CGTCCTCCCGACAAACACTGGAGAAGAGCACCCACCAGCCACCGACGGTCGACGACTTTTGACTTCAAAT
TGGATGTCAACAACTTTCTATTAAGCATGTTTTGAAATGGGATACAAATAAAAGTAAAAGAAAGAGATTC
AAACATGGATATTGAAAAAAAGTAATTCAGATATACACTATAAAGAGGGCAGACTATTAGTATGGTTTTT
TTCAAATGAAGGAGTGACACGGAGTATCTAAAAGGTTAACAAAGTTAAAGGTTAAAAATAACATTTGAAA
AAAGATTTAATCTAGAATTATACGAATTTTCAGGTAATGCTTTTTTGATGTGAAAATGCAATTTGAACTC
TGAAAAGTTGGTAAATCAAGGTTATTTTATTTTAGATCAAAACTGAGCGGCTTGTTCGTCGGCTGGTAGA
TCAAATGTGAACTTTTTAATGTTTCAGCACGTACTGATTTGGAAATTGTTACTTCAGTTGAATAAAACTA
GTAAATCAAAAAAAAATCTAAAATTTACCATGTGTTGGCGGAATTGATTTATTGTGATGTGTATTGGATT
TTTTGTGTATTATTGTTTCTTATGACACGATTCGTTTGGAATCGTATTAAATAAATAAAAAATAAAAAAA
AAATTGTCCACACGTTCAAGAAATACGTAATTTTAACCTACCAGCCGACAGCCGACAACCGACGTCTGAA
CACTATAAAAATATCTAAATCGTGGCTGGTTTTTTTTGAAGTTTTTTTTCTAAGAAGTATTTCAAGATCA
ACCAATCAAAATTTTATAATTATTCTCAAATTGTCATTTTCTGATACTGTGAAAAGTAAACAATTTTTTA
CCAGTGGTTTAGATTTGCTGCATGTTTTTTTTTTCATTTCCAGTCAGTTTCTGGAGCAAAATAACGTCCT
ATATCTCTTCAGGAAGAGGTTTTTCAGATTTCAATTCCAATCTTCAACCCTCCCACAATCCTAACAACTA
ATAGTATTAATTTTGGTAGAATAATAAGATGCTTCCAATTTGATGCACACGTGTCGAGTGGAATGCGCCA
AATGGTGGTGTGTAGGTGTGCTTCTTCCCCGTCTGTTGTTCTTTTTGAGAGCCCCCAGAGCCAATTCACA
TTAATCCGATAACTCTTGTTATATATGTATGTGTATCGAATCCGAAAGGATCACTATTTTAACAATAGTC
CTTCGGTATCACTACCTCATTCATGTTTTCCTCAGCGGCATCCTATGAAAACGGCAGGCCTGGCAGATTG
TGCGACATGAATTGATGCTCATTAGCATGAGACATCCAAGTCCTCAAGACTGGTGGCAGTAACAAGCAAA
CTAGTCAGGAGCCTCCAATTTTGGTGGCTCTATTATCTGGCCGAACAATTTACCCTTATTGAAACAGATA
TTAGTCACCTTTTCCTATTTTTTCCGAAAAACTTGGAAACGTAATATGGGATACGCAGTAGCCATGGTTT
CATTATTTGAGAGAGGGGTTGCAAAATATCTCTACTTACTTATTATCTTCTTTATGATAATATTTTGCCT
CCAAAGCCATTATCACACATATTTTATTCGCAACGGACACCTAGGATCATTTTTGAAACTTGTGTAGTAT
AACCCCACATTTTGAATACATAGTTCGAATTTATTGTATAGAAAAATACAAATTTCTAAGGCTGAAACGC
AATATGTGTATCATTTTAATTAAATTGGATGAAATTCTAGAGTTCTAACATAATTTTTAATAAACAGGAT
TATAATATTCAAGTCCCATATTGCCTTGCACCCAATTGTTTAATTTTGTCAGCTTTTATCTCATTTTTAG
TTTTTTTTTGCATTTTCACTGTATTCTAGAGGTGGACAGCAATTCTACAAAATTACCTATGTTCCATTTT
GTTCCAACTTTTTCTATTGAAAATTGATATTAAATTAAGGGAAATTACTTAATTAGTTTGAAAATGACAT
TCATTGAAACGTTCAAGAAAATGCTGAAAATTGGTTGATTTTCAAGTATCGAATAGTCGAAATATTTAAT
TTTTCAGGACAGTTTAGAGCACTTTTGAAAACGTTTCAGCTAAAATAAATAGATTTTTTCGGAAAAAAAA
ACCATCTCAAAATATGCATTTTTGTTCAATGGCCTGGATGCCAGACCATTTCTTAAAATGTTTAATGCTC
TAATAAAAACTATCAAACTAATTTTTTTTTTGAAATTTAGCTGTTTATTTATTCATACTTCATATGATAT
TAATTATTCTCGATATTAACACTTTATTTGCACTTGATAAGCATTAAATAATTTCCTATTGTTATAACTT
TAATTTGGGAACTTTCAGATTCCGGAGATCTGGGCTCCTTCTTTTGCCGGACACTCCTACGCAAGCAGCC
AACCACATCCGCCTTGCCGCCCAATAGTGAGCATCCCAGTGGGCGGGGCGAGCTTCTAGTGAGGCCTTTT
CGACAGAACAACAGACTAGAAGGAAGACTTTTGCGTCGGTGCTCGTCGACTCGTTAGTGGTCCTTGTTGT
CTTGTTATCTACAGCTCGGCCGGCAGTTCGTTAAGAAAGCAGCTGTCACAAGTTGCACCATGGCATCACA
GGTCGTCTATGGGGAATGGGCATCAACTCACACCGAGTGCTACAATATGTCCAGAATCGACTCCACCTTC
GTCTCACTGCTGCAGCTGGTGTGGGCCGTGGTCTCAGGCTGCCAGACAATCTTCATGATTAGCAGGGCTC
CCAAGGTCCCTTGGGAGTCCGTGTACCTGCCCTTTGTCGAATCTATCACTTATGCACTGGCCAGTACTGG
CAACGGAACCCTGCAGATGAGGGACGGCAGATTCTTTCCTTGGAGCCGAATGGCCTCCTGGCTGTGCACC
TGTCCAATCATGCTGGGACAGATTTCTAACATGGCTCTGGTGAAGTACAAAAGTATCCCACTGAATCCCA
TTGCACAGGCCGCTTCCATCATTAGAGTGGTCATGGGAATCACCGCTACAATTTCTCCCGCAGAGTATAT
GAAGTGGCTGTTCTTTTTCTTTGGGGCCACCTGCCTGGTGTTCGAGTACAGTGTGGTCTTCACAATCTTT
CAAGTGGGGCTGTATGGCTTTGAATCTGTCGGGACACCTCTGGCACAGAAGGTGGTGGTGAGGATCAAGA
TGCTGCGCCTGATCTTCTTTATTGCTTGGACTATGTTCCCAATCGTGTGGCTGATTTCACCCACCGGAGT
CTGCGTGATCCACGAGAACGTGAGCGCCATTCTGTACCTGCTGGCTGACGGCCTGTGCAAAAATACATAT
GGAGTGATCCTGTGGAGCACTGCCTGGGGAGTGCTGGAAGGGAAGTGGGACCCCGCATGTCTGCCAGGGC
AGGAGAAACCCGAAGCCGACGATCCTTTTGGCCTGAATCACGAGAAGAATGCCCCTCCTAACGACGAAGT
CAATATCAGAATGTTTGGAAGGGGTACCGCTGTCTCATCCTACTTTCACCTAGTTAACTGCTTGTCTTAA
AATCTATGCTTCTCTTTAGTATCTAAAATTTTCCTAGAAGCTTACAAGTATATAAATGGTCTCTTCTCAA
TAAAGGTTGTATATTTATTCATCTTATTGAATCTGCCATTTCCTCGTTTTTGCGAGTTTATATACCTTCC
AATTTTCTTTCTATTGTATTTTCAACTTCTAATTTTAATTCAGGGAAACTGCTTCAACGCATCATGAGTA
AAGGAGAAGAACTTTTCACTGGAGTTGTCCCAATTCTTGTTGAATTAGATGGTGATGTTAATGGGCACAA
ATTTTCTGTCAGTGGAGAGGGTGAAGGTGATGCAACATACGGAAAACTTACCCTTAAATTTATTTGCACT
ACTGGAAAACTACCTGTTCCATGGGTAAGTTTAAACATATATATACTAACTAACCCTGATTATTTAAATT
TTCAGCCAACACTTGTCACTACTTTCTGTTATGGTGTTCAATGCTTCTCGAGATACCCAGATCATATGAA
ACGGCATGACTTTTTCAAGAGTGCCATGCCCGAAGGTTATGTACAGGAAAGAACTATATTTTTCAAAGAT
GACGGGAACTACAAGACACGTAAGTTTAAACAGTTCGGTACTAACTAACCATACATATTTAAATTTTCAG
GTGCTGAAGTCAAGTTTGAAGGTGATACCCTTGTTAATAGAATCGAGTTAAAAGGTATTGATTTTAAAGA
AGATGGAAACATTCTTGGACACAAATTGGAATACAACTATAACTCACACAATGTATACATCATGGCAGAC
AAACAAAAGAATGGAATCAAAGTTGTAAGTTTAAACATGATTTTACTAACTAACTAATCTGATTTAAATT
TTCAGAACTTCAAAATTAGACACAACATTGAAGATGGAAGCGTTCAACTAGCAGACCATTATCAACAAAA
TACTCCAATTGGCGATGGCCCTGTCCTTTTACCAGACAACCATTACCTGTCCACACAATCTGCCCTTTCG
AAAGATCCCAACGAAAAGAGAGACCACATGGTCCTTCTTGAGTTTGTAACAGCTGCTGGGATTACACATG
GCATGGATGAACTATACAAATAAGGCGCCGGTCGCTACCATTACCAACTTGTCTGGTGTCAAAAATAATA
GGGGCCGCTGTCATCAGAGTAAGTTTAAACTGAGTTCTACTAACTAACGAGTAATATTTAAATTTTCAGC
ATCTCGCGCCCGTGCCTCTGACTTCTAAGTCCAATTACTCTTCAACATCCCTACATGCTCTTTCTCCCTG
TGCTCCCACCCCCTATTTTTGTTATTATCAAAAAACTTCTCTTAATTTCTTTGTTTTTTAGCTTCTTTTA
AGTCACCTCTAACAATGAAATTGTGTAGATTCAAAAATAGAATTAATTCGTAATAAAAAGTCGAAAAAAA
TTGTGCTCCCTCCCCCCATTAATAATAATTCTATCCCAAAATCTACACAATGTTCTGTGTACACTTCTTA
TGTTTTTTACTTCTGATAAATTTTTTTGAAACATCATAGAAAAAACCGCACACAAAATACCTTATCATAT
GTTACGTTTCAGTTTATGACCGCAATTTTTATTTCTTCGCACGTCTGGGCCTCTCATGACGTCAAATCAT
GCTCATCGTGAAAAAGTTTTGGAGTATTTTTGGAATTTTTCAATCAAGTGAAAGTTTATGAAATTAATTT
TCCTGCTTTTGCTTTTTGGGGTTTCCCCTATTGTTTGTCAAGATTTCGAGGACGGCGTTTTTCTTGCTAA
AATCACAAGTATTGATGAGCACGATGCAAGAAAGATCGGAAGAAGGTTTGGGTTTGAGGCTCAGTGGAAG
GTGAGTAGAAGTTGATAATTTGAAAGTGGAGTAGTGTCTATGGGGTTTTTGCCTTAAATGACAGAATACA
TTCCCAATATACCAAACATAACTGTTTCCTACTAGTCGGCCGTACGGGCCCTTGGGCCCGGTACCCAGCT
TTTGTTCCCTTTAGTGAGGGTTAATTGCGCGCTTGGCGTAATCATGGTCATAGCTGTTTCCTGTGTGAAA
TTGTTATCCGCTCACAATTCCACACAACATACGAGCCGGGAGCATAAAGTGTAAAGCCTGGGGTGCCTAA
TGAGTGAGCTAACTCACATTAATTGCGTTGCGCTCACTGCCCGCTTTCCAGTCGGGAAACCTGTCGTGCC
AGCTGCATTAATGAATCGGCCAACGCGCGGGGAGAGGCGGTTTGCGTATTGGGCGCTCTTCCGCTTCCTC
GCTCACTGACTCGCTGCGCTCGGTCGTTCGGCTGCGGCGAGCGGTATCAGCTCACTCAAAGGCGGTAATA
CGGTTATCCACAGAATCAGGGGATAACGCAGGAAAGAACATGTGAGCAAAAGGCCAGCAAAAGGCCAGGA
ACCGTAAAAAGGCCGCGTTGCTGGCGTTTTTCCATAGGCTCCGCCCCCCTGACGAGCATCACAAAAATCG
ACGCTCAAGTCAGAGGTGGCGAAACCCGACAGGACTATAAAGATACCAGGCGTTTCCCCCTGGAAGCTCC
CTCGTGCGCTCTCCTGTTCCGACCCTGCCGCTTACCGGATACCTGTCCGCCTTTCTCCCTTCGGGAAGCG
TGGCGCTTTCTCATAGCTCACGCTGTAGGTATCTCAGTTCGGTGTAGGTCGTTCGCTCCAAGCTGGGCTG
TGTGCACGAACCCCCCGTTCAGCCCGACCGCTGCGCCTTATCCGGTAACTATCGTCTTGAGTCCAACCCG
GTAAGACACGACTTATCGCCACTGGCAGCAGCCACTGGTAACAGGATTAGCAGAGCGAGGTATGTAGGCG
GTGCTACAGAGTTCTTGAAGTGGTGGCCTAACTACGGCTACACTAGAAGAACAGTATTTGGTATCTGCGC
TCTGCTGAAGCCAGTTACCTTCGGAAAAAGAGTTGGTAGCTCTTGATCCGGCAAACAAACCACCGCTGGT
AGCGGTGGTTTTTTTGTTTGCAAGCAGCAGATTACGCGCAGAAAAAAAGGATCTCAAGAAGATCCTTTGA
TCTTTTCTACGGGGTCTGACGCTCAGTGGAACGAAAACTCACGTTAAGGGATTTTGGTCATGAGATTATC
AAAAAGGATCTTCACCTAGATCCTTTTAAATTAAAAATGAAGTTTTAAATCAATCTAAAGTATATATGAG
TAAACTTGGTCTGACAGTTACCAATGCTTAATCAGTGAGGCACCTATCTCAGCGATCTGYCTATTTCGTT
CATCCATAGTTGCCTGACTCCCCGTCGTGTAGATAACTACGATACGGGAGGGCTTACCATCTGGCCCCAG
TGCTGCAATGATACCGCGAGACCCACGCTCACCGGCTCCAGATTTATCAGCAATAAACCAGCCAGCCGGA
AGGGCCGAGCGCAGAAGTGGTCCTGCAACTTTAT
Features (pLannotate 1.2.2; 15 found; start..end, strand, type, name):
    635..739     -  promoter       AmpR promoter: bla
    792..1220    -  rep_origin     f1 ori (sequence partly withheld): f1 bacteriophage origin of replication; arrow indicates direction of (+) strand synthesis
   1225..1380    -  CDS            lacZα (fragment): LacZα fragment of β-galactosidase; lacZ fragment
   1388..1406    +  promoter       T7 promoter: promoter for bacteriophage T7 RNA polymerase
   1429..1452    +  misc_feature   MCS (fragment): pBluescript multiple cloning site
   2813..2829    +  misc_feature   CEN4 (fragment): S. cerevisiae CEN4 centromere
   5907..6767    +  CDS            sg25: sg25 is a basic (constitutively fluorescent) green fluorescent protein published in 1997, derived from Aequorea victoria.
   7368..7520    +  CDS            aex-5 (fragment): AEX5_CAEEL - Also known as kpc-3 From Caenorhabditis elegans.
   7668..7686    -  promoter       T3 promoter: promoter for bacteriophage T3 RNA polymerase
   7731..7747    -  protein_bind   lac operator: The lac repressor binds to the lac operator to inhibit transcription in E. coli. This inhibition can be relieved by adding lactose or isopropyl-β-D-thiogalactopyranoside (IPTG). lac repressor encoded by lacI
   7755..7785    -  promoter       lac promoter: promoter for the E. coli lac operon
   7800..7821    -  protein_bind   CAP binding site: CAP binding activates transcription in the presence of cAMP. E. coli catabolite activator protein
   7834..7926    -  CDS            lacI (fragment): lac repressor; lacI; The lac repressor binds to the lac operator to inhibit transcription in E. coli. This inhibition can be relieved by adding lactose or isopropyl-β-D-thiogalactopyranoside (IPTG).
   8109..8697    -  rep_origin     ori: high-copy-number ColE1/pMB1/pBR322/pUC origin of replication
   8868..634     -  CDS            AmpR (across the origin): β-lactamase; bla; confers resistance to ampicillin, carbenicillin, and related antibiotics
