[The description below was written by a language model from this plasmid's Addgene catalogue record and pLannotate feature annotations shown in this document.]
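Description:
pAS3-lim-4P_gtACR2_SL2_eGFP(65C)_unc-54 3'UTR is a roughly 9.1 kb Caenorhabditis elegans expression plasmid built on the pAS3 backbone. The annotated features show that this backbone is pBluescript-like: a high-copy ColE1/pUC origin, an ampicillin resistance gene (β-lactamase with its own promoter), an f1 phage origin, and remnants of the lacZα/lac promoter region with flanking T7 and T3 promoters around the cloning site. It is propagated in E. coli under ampicillin selection. No worm selection marker is recorded.

The payload is a bicistronic cassette driven by the lim-4 promoter, which according to the record directs expression in neurons associated with turning behaviour. The first cistron is the 873 bp coding sequence of GtACR2, a light-gated anion-conducting channelrhodopsin from the alga Guillardia theta that hyperpolarises and thereby silences neurons on illumination. It is followed by an SL2 trans-splicing intergenic element, which lets a nematode operon-style transcript be processed into two separately translated mRNAs. eGFP(65C) is therefore made as an independent protein that marks the expressing cells without being fused to the opsin. The unc-54 3'UTR named in the construct supplies the 3' end processing signals.

The automated annotation detects the GFP variant (labelled sg25). It does not annotate the lim-4 promoter, GtACR2 or SL2, which presumably occupy the large unannotated stretch upstream of GFP. The short CEN4 hit is probably spurious, and the aex-5 fragment downstream of GFP may simply be worm genomic sequence carried along with the 3'UTR. The plasmid is intended for generating transgenic worms for optogenetic inhibition of turning-associated neurons, in studies of how motor circuit activity gates mechanosensory processing.
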