Addgene plasmid #195853: pAS3-lim-4P_gtACR2_SL2_eGFP(65C)_unc-54 3'UTR
Purpose: Expresses inhibitory opsin gtACR2 and GFP in turning associated neurons
Depositing lab: Andrew Leifer. Depositing organization: Princeton University. Publication: Inhibitory feedback from the motor circuit gates mechanosensory processing in Caenorhabditis elegans. Kumar S, Sharma AK, Tran A, Liu M, Leifer AM. PLoS Biol. 2023 Sep 21;21(9):e3002280. doi: 10.1371/journal.pbio.3002280. eCollection 2023 Sep. PubMed 37733772.
Backbone
  Vector backbone: pAS3
  Backbone manufacturer: Anuj Sharma
  Total vector size (bp): 9095
  Vector type: Worm Expression
Growth in bacteria
  Bacterial resistance: Ampicillin, 100 μg/mL
  Growth temperature: 37°C
  Growth strain: DH5alpha
  Copy number: High Copy
Gene/Insert
  Gene/Insert name: Guillardia theta anion-conducting channelrhodopsin-2 (GtACR2)
  Species: Guillardia theta
  Insert size (bp): 873
  Promoter: lim-4
  Cloning method: Ligation Independent Cloning
  Sequencing primers: 5′ gtaacgccagggttttcccag; 3′ caggaaacagctatgaccatg
Terms and licenses: Academic/Nonprofit Terms; Industry Terms: Not Available to Industry
Depositor comments: Please visit https://doi.org/10.48550/arXiv.2301.02709 for preprint.
How to cite: pAS3-lim-4P_gtACR2_SL2_eGFP(65C)_unc-54 3'UTR was a gift from Andrew Leifer (Addgene plasmid # 195853 ; http://n2t.net/addgene:195853 ; RRID:Addgene_195853)
